>Addgene plasmid #45384 | TRS6E1b-luc(-732/-721) mutant1 | depositor partial sequence | sequence record 65483 | Insert sequence
TCACAAGGTTGTTCACAAGGTTGTTCACAAGGTTGTTCACAAGGTTGTTCACAAGGTTGTTCACAAGGTT
GT
