>Addgene plasmid #45384 | TRS6E1b-luc(-732/-721) mutant1 | addgene partial sequence | sequence record 65484 | LucNrev 5'-CCTTATGCAGTTGCTCTCC-3'
CCTTTCTTTATGTTTTTGGCGTCTTCCATTTTACCAACAGTACCGGAATGCCAAGCTGGGGATCCATTAT
ATACCCTCTAGAGTCGACCTGCAGGCATGCAAGCTTACAACCTTGTGAACAACCTTGTGAACAACCTTGT
GAACAACCTTGTGAACAACCTTGTGAACAACCTTGTGACTCGAGCTAGCACGCGTAAGAGCTCGGTACCT
CCCGGGTTATGTTAGCTCAGTTACAGTACCATAAGATACATTGATGAGTTTGGACAAACCACAACTAGAA
TGCAGTGAAAAAAATGCTTTATTTGTGAAATTTGTGATGCTATTGCTTTATTTGTAACCATTATAAGCTG
CAATAAACAAGTTAACAACAACAATTGCATTCATTTTATGTTTCAGGTTCAGGGGGAGGTGTGGGAGGTT
TTTTAAAGCAAGTAAAACCTCCACGTACCTTAATATTACTTACTTATCATGGTAGCTTGGGCTGGCGTAA
TAGCGAAGAGGCCCGCACCGATCGCCCTTCCCAACAGTTGCGCAGCCTGAATGGCGAATGGCAAATTGTA
AGCGTTAATATTTTGTTAAAATTCGCGTTAAATTTTTGTTAAATCAGCTCATTTTTTAACCAATAGGCCG
AAATCGGCAAAATCCCTTATAAATCAAAAGAATAGACCGAGATAGGGT
[37 nt withheld, positions 679-715]
AAAGAACGTGGACTCCAACGTCAAAGG
[38 nt withheld, positions 743-780]
