[The description below was written by a language model from this plasmid's Addgene catalogue record.]
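Description:
TRS6E1b-luc(-732/-721) mutant1 is a mammalian luciferase reporter plasmid built on the promoterless pGL2 basic backbone (about 5.6 kb before insertion), which has been modified by placing a minimal E1b TATA element upstream of the luciferase coding sequence. It is propagated in E. coli under ampicillin selection. The record does not state the copy number, and no feature table is provided, so the origin of replication and other backbone elements are not documented here beyond what the pGL2 basic name implies.

The insert is a 72 bp synthetic array of six tandem copies of the -732 to -721 segment of the human plasminogen activator inhibitor-1 (PAI-1) promoter, cloned between XhoI and HindIII sites that both remain intact. In this version each repeat carries a two-base substitution at positions -732/-731, changing ag to tc. Because the E1b TATA box provides only a basal core promoter, luciferase output depends on whatever transcription factors the upstream multimerised element recruits. This makes the construct a sensitive readout of that short sequence's enhancer activity.

The associated publication identifies this region of the PAI-1 promoter as a TGF-beta-responsive element directly bound by Smad3 and Smad4. The mutant therefore most plausibly serves in transient transfection assays as a point-mutant comparison to the corresponding wild-type multimer reporter, testing whether the altered bases are needed for TGF-beta or Smad-dependent induction. The record itself does not state the effect of the mutation on reporter activity.
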