Addgene plasmid #45384: TRS6E1b-luc(-732/-721) mutant1
Depositing lab: Thomas Gelehrter. Depositing organization: University of Michigan. Publication: Smad4/DPC4 and Smad3 mediate transforming growth factor-beta (TGF-beta) signaling through direct binding to a novel TGF-beta-responsive element in the human plasminogen activator inhibitor-1 promoter. Song CZ, Siok TE, Gelehrter TD. J Biol Chem. 1998 Nov 6;273(45):29287-90. 10.1074/jbc.273.45.29287 PubMed 9792626.
Backbone
  Vector backbone: pGL2 basic
  Backbone manufacturer: Promega
  Backbone size w/o insert (bp): 5600
  Modifications to backbone: E1bTATA inserted upstream of luciferase
  Vector type: Mammalian Expression, Luciferase
Growth in bacteria
  Bacterial resistance: Ampicillin, 100 μg/mL
  Growth temperature: 37°C
  Growth strain: DH5alpha
  Copy number: Unknown
Gene/Insert
  Gene/Insert name: 6 copies of hPAI1 promoter -732/-721 mutated at -732/-731 (alt name: TRS6 m1)
  Species: H. sapiens (human)
  Insert size (bp): 72
  Mutation: mutated -732/-731 from ag to tc
  Cloning method: Restriction Enzyme; 5′ cloning site Xho1 (not destroyed); 3′ cloning site HindIII (not destroyed)
  Sequencing primers: 5′ TGTATCTTATGGTACTGTAACTG from Promega; 3′ CTTTATGTTTTTGGCGTCTTCCA from Promega
Terms and licenses: Academic/Nonprofit Terms; Industry Terms: Not Available to Industry
How to cite: TRS6E1b-luc(-732/-721) mutant1 was a gift from Thomas Gelehrter (Addgene plasmid # 45384 ; http://n2t.net/addgene:45384 ; RRID:Addgene_45384)
